Addgene plasmid #231018: pSicoFlipped-CAG-GFP-WPRE-bGHpA
Purpose: For strong lentivirus-mediated expression of GFP
Depositing lab: Tomasz Nowakowski. Depositing organization: University of California, San Francisco (UCSF). Publication: Thalamocortical organoids enable in vitro modeling of 22q11.2 microdeletion associated with neuropsychiatric disorders. Shin D, Kim CN, Ross J, Hennick KM, Wu SR, Paranjape N, Leonard R, Wang JC, Keefe MG, Pavlovic BJ, Donohue KC, Moreau C, Wigdor EM, Larson HH, Allen DE, Cadwell CR, Bhaduri A, Popova G, Bearden CE, Pollen AA, Jacquemont S, Sanders SJ, Haussler D, Wiita AP, Frost NA, Sohal VS, Nowakowski TJ. Cell Stem Cell. 2024 Mar 7;31(3):421-432.e8. doi: 10.1016/j.stem.2024.01.010. Epub 2024 Feb 20. PubMed 38382530.
Backbone
  Vector backbone: pSico/Pooled Library #186334
  Backbone manufacturer: Tyler Jacks
  Backbone size w/o insert (bp): 7595
  Total vector size (bp): 8415
  Modifications to backbone: The transgene is flipped relative to LTRs, and requires co-transfection with Nodamura B2 (Addgene #17228) during viral packaging to obtain high titers.
  Vector type: Mammalian Expression, Lentiviral
Growth in bacteria
  Bacterial resistance: Ampicillin, 100 μg/mL
  Growth temperature: 37°C
  Growth strain: NEB Stable
  Copy number: High Copy
Gene/Insert
  Gene/Insert name: Enhanced GFP (alt name: EGFP)
  Species: Synthetic
  Insert size (bp): 720
  Promoter: CAG
  Cloning method: Restriction Enzyme; 5′ cloning site AgeI (not destroyed); 3′ cloning site NotI (not destroyed)
  Sequencing primers: 5′ TCGTAACTAGCGCTACCG
Terms and licenses: Academic/Nonprofit Terms; Industry Terms: Not Available to Industry
How to cite: pSicoFlipped-CAG-GFP-WPRE-bGHpA was a gift from Tomasz Nowakowski (Addgene plasmid # 231018 ; http://n2t.net/addgene:231018 ; RRID:Addgene_231018)
