[The description below was written by a language model from this plasmid's Addgene catalogue record and pLannotate feature annotations shown in this document.]
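Description:
pSicoFlipped-CAG-GFP-WPRE-bGHpA is an HIV-1-based lentiviral transfer plasmid of about 8.4 kb, built on a pSico-derived backbone and intended for strong expression of EGFP in mammalian cells after viral transduction. In bacteria it is maintained through a high-copy ColE1/pUC-type origin and selected with ampicillin via the β-lactamase gene.

The viral genome is transcribed from a CMV enhancer/promoter fused to a truncated 5' LTR, followed by the Ψ packaging signal with a partial gag sequence, the Rev response element and the cPPT/CTS. It ends in a 3' LTR region that the annotation software labels as 5' LTR fragments. Between the cPPT and the 3' LTR, the expression cassette sits on the opposite strand. It consists of the CAG promoter (CMV enhancer, chicken β-actin promoter and chimeric β-actin/β-globin intron), EGFP cloned between AgeI and NotI sites, a WPRE to boost transcript stability and expression, and a bovine growth hormone polyadenylation signal. Inverting the cassette relative to the LTRs allows an intron and a dedicated poly(A) signal to be carried. In the forward orientation, the intron would be spliced out of the genomic RNA and the poly(A) signal would terminate it prematurely.

The cost of this design is that antisense transcripts from the cassette can pair with the viral genomic RNA in packaging cells. This probably explains why the record says the Nodamura virus B2 protein, a suppressor of RNA silencing, must be co-transfected during packaging to obtain high titers. A very short TagBFP fragment annotated between the WPRE and the poly(A) signal appears to be a cloning remnant. The sequenced record is 8,424 nt, close to the catalogued size.
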