Features (pLannotate 1.2.2; 22 found; start..end, strand, type, name):
    529..629     +  CDS            Rev (fragment): human immunodeficiency virus 1 (HIV-1) Rev protein; rev; enhances nuclear export of unspliced and incompletely spliced viral mRNAs
    679..796     +  misc_feature   cPPT/CTS: central polypurine tract and central termination sequence of HIV-1
    854..1078    -  polyA_signal   bGH poly(A) signal: bovine growth hormone polyadenylation signal
   1169..1196    -  CDS            TagBFP (fragment): monomeric blue fluorescent protein mammalian codon-optimized
   1203..1791    -  misc_feature   WPRE: woodchuck hepatitis virus posttranscriptional regulatory element
   1829..2545    -  CDS            EGFP: EGFP is a basic (constitutively fluorescent) green fluorescent protein published in 1996, derived from Aequorea victoria. It is reported to be a rapidly-maturing weak dimer with moderate acid sensitivity.
   2583..3599    -  intron         chimeric intron: chimera between introns from chicken β-actin and rabbit β-globin
   3600..3875    -  promoter       chicken β-actin promoter: No description available
   3877..4256    -  enhancer       CMV enhancer: human cytomegalovirus immediate early enhancer
   4275..4343    +  CDS            nef (fragment): NEF_HV1Z2 - Experimental evidence at protein level: Swiss-Prot protein existence level 1. Extracellular Nef protein targets CD4(+) T-lymphocytes for apoptosis by interacting with CXCR4 surface receptors. From Human immunodeficiency virus type 1 group M subtype D (isolate Z2/CDC-Z34) (HIV-1).
   4345..4657    +  LTR            5' LTR (fragment): 5' long terminal repeat (LTR) from HIV-1
   4665..4845    +  LTR            5' LTR (truncated): truncated 5' long terminal repeat (LTR) from HIV-1
   4907..5495    -  rep_origin     ori: high-copy-number ColE1/pMB1/pBR322/pUC origin of replication
   5666..6526    -  CDS            AmpR: β-lactamase; bla; confers resistance to ampicillin, carbenicillin, and related antibiotics
   6527..6631    -  promoter       AmpR promoter: bla
   6690..6742    -  misc_feature   bom (fragment): basis of mobility region from pBR322
   6897..7276    +  enhancer       CMV enhancer: human cytomegalovirus immediate early enhancer
   7277..7476    +  promoter       CMV promoter: human cytomegalovirus (CMV) immediate early promoter
   7494..7674    +  LTR            5' LTR (truncated): truncated 5' long terminal repeat (LTR) from HIV-1
   7721..7846    +  misc_feature   HIV-1 Ψ: packaging signal of human immunodeficiency virus type 1
   7830..8168    +  CDS            HIV-1 gag (fragment): gag protein from human immunodeficiency virus 1; gag
   8343..152     +  misc_feature   RRE (across the origin): The Rev response element (RRE) of HIV-1 allows for Rev-dependent mRNA export from the nucleus to the cytoplasm.
>Addgene plasmid #231018 | pSicoFlipped-CAG-GFP-WPRE-bGHpA | addgene full sequence | sequence record 463643 | Addgene NGS Result
CAATTATTGTCTGGTATAGTGCAGCAGCAGAACAATTTGCTGAGGGCTATTGAGGCGCAACAGCATCTGT
TGCAACTCACAGTCTGGGGCATCAAGCAGCTCCAGGCAAGAATCCTGGCTGTGGAAAGATACCTAAAGGA
TCAACAGCTCCTGGGGATTTGGGGTTGCTCTGGAAAACTCATTTGCACCACTGCTGTGCCTTGGAATGCT
AGTTGGAGTAATAAATCTCTGGAACAGATTTGGAATCACACGACCTGGATGGAGTGGGACAGAGAAATTA
ACAATTACACAAGCTTAATACACTCCTTAATTGAAGAATCGCAAAACCAGCAAGAAAAGAATGAACAAGA
ATTATTGGAATTAGATAAATGGGCAAGTTTGTGGAATTGGTTTAACATAACAAATTGGCTGTGGTATATA
AAATTATTCATAATGATAGTAGGAGGCTTGGTAGGTTTAAGAATAGTTTTTGCTGTACTTTCTATAGTGA
ATAGAGTTAGGCAGGGATATTCACCATTATCGTTTCAGACCCACCTCCCAACCCCGAGGGGACCCGACAG
GCCCGAAGGAATAGAAGAAGAAGGTGGAGAGAGAGACAGAGACAGATCCATTCGATTAGTGAACGGATCG
GCACTGCGTGCGCCAATTCTGCAGACAAATGGCAGTATTCATCCACAATTTTAAAAGAAAAGGGGGGATT
GGGGGGTACAGTGCAGGGGAAAGAATAGTAGACATAATAGCAACAGACATACAAACTAAAGAATTACAAA
AACAAATTACAAAAATTCAAAATTTTCGGGTTTATTACAGGGACAGCAGAGATCCAGTTTGGTTAGTACC
GGGCCCGCTCTAGCCATAGAGCCCACCGCATCCCCAGCATGCCTGCTATTGTCTTCCCAATCCTCCCCCT
TGCTGTCCTGCCCCACCCCACCCCCCAGAATAGAATGACACCTACTCAGACAATGCGATGCAATTTCCTC
ATTTTATTAGGAAAGGACAGTGGGAGTGGCACCTTCCAGGGTCAAGGAAGGCACGGGGGAGGGGCAAACA
ACAGATGGCTGGCAACTAGAAGGCACAGCTCGAGCCGGCCTTAGATTACCTAGCATAACCGCCCTAAGTT
ACCTAGCATAAACGCCCCAAGCGATCCGGCCTCCTTCCTCTTGAATTCGCTTGTGCCCCAGTTTGCTAGG
GAGGTCCAGGACGCGGGGAGGCGGCCCAAAGGGAGATCCGACTCGTCTGAGGGCGAAGGCGAAGACGCGG
AAGAGGCCGCAGAGCCGGCAGCAGGCCGCGGGAAGGAAGGTCCGCTGGATTGAGGGCCGAAGGGACGTAG
CAGAAGGACGTCCCGCGCAGAATCCAGGTGGCAACACAGGCGAGCAGCCAAGGAAAGGACGATGATTTCC
CCGACAACACCACGGAATTGTCAGTGCCCAACAGCCGAGCCCCTGTCCAGCAGCGGGCAAGGCAGGCGGC
GATGAGTTCCGCCGTGGCAATAGGGAGGGGGAAAGCGAAAGTCCCGGAAAGGAGCTGACAGGTGGTGGCA
ATGCCCCAACCAGTGGGGGTTGCGTCAGCAAACACAGTGCACACCACGCCACGTTGCCTGACAACGGGCC
ACAACTCCTCATAAAGAGACAGCAACCAGGATTTATACAAGGAGGAGAAAATGAAAGCCATACGGGAAGC
AATAGCATGATACAAAGGCATTAAAGCAGCGTATCCACATAGCGTAAAAGGAGCAACATAGTTAAGAATA
CCAGTCAATCTTTCACAAATTTTGTAATCCAGAGGTTGATTGGATCGTACGTCGGCATAAGCTTTGTAGC
GGCCGCTACTTGTACAGCTCGTCCATGCCGAGAGTGATCCCGGCGGCGGTCACGAACTCCAGCAGGACCA
TGTGATCGCGCTTCTCGTTGGGGTCTTTGCTCAGGGCGGACTGGGTGCTCAGGTAGTGGTTGTCGGGCAG
CAGCACGGGGCCGTCGCCGATGGGGGTGTTCTGCTGGTAGTGGTCGGCGAGCTGCACGCTGCCGTCCTCG
ATGTTGTGGCGGATCTTGAAGTTCACCTTGATGCCGTTCTTCTGCTTGTCGGCCATGATATAGACGTTGT
GGCTGTTGTAGTTGTACTCCAGCTTGTGCCCCAGGATGTTGCCGTCCTCCTTGAAGTCGATGCCCTTCAG
CTCGATGCGGTTCACCAGGGTGTCGCCCTCGAACTTCACCTCGGCGCGGGTCTTGTAGTTGCCGTCGTCC
TTGAAGAAGATGGTGCGCTCCTGGACGTAGCCTTCGGGCATGGCGGACTTGAAGAAGTCGTGCTGCTTCA
TGTGGTCGGGGTAGCGGCTGAAGCACTGCACGCCGTAGGTCAGGGTGGTCACGAGGGTGGGCCAGGGCAC
GGGCAGCTTGCCGGTGGTGCAGATGAACTTCAGGGTCAGCTTGCCGTAGGTGGCATCGCCCTCGCCCTCG
CCGGACACGCTGAACTTGTGGCCGTTTACGTCGCCGTCCAGCTCGACCAGGATGGGCACCACCCCGGTGA
ACAGCTCCTCGCCCTTGCTCACCATGGTGGCGACCGGTAGCGCTAGTTACGACTAGCAGGAGCTGTAGGA
AAAAGAAGAAGGCATGAACATGGTTAGCAGAGGCTCTAGAGCCGCCGGTCACACGCCAGAAGCCGAACCC
CGCCCTGCCCCGTCCCCCCCGAAGGCAGCCGTCCCCCCGCGGACAGCCCCGAGGCTGGAGAGGGAGAAGG
GGACGGCGGCGCGGCGACGCACGAAGGCCCTCCCCGCCCATTTCCTTCCTGCCGGCGCCGCACCGCTTCG
CCCCGCGCCCGCTAGAGGGGGTGCGGCGGCGCCTCCCAGATTTCGGCTCCGCACAGATTTGGGACAAAGG
AAGTCCCTGCGCCCTCTCGCACGATTACCATAAAAGGCAATGGCTGCGGCTCGCCGCGCCTCGACAGCCG
CCGGCGCTCCGGGGGCCGCCGCGCCCCTCCCCCGAGCCCTCCCCGGCCCGAGGCGGCCCCGCCCCGCCCG
GCACCCCCACCTGCCGCCACCCCCCGCCCGGCACGGCGAGCCCCGCGCCACGCCCCGTACGGAGCCCCGC
ACCCGAAGCCGGGCCGTGCTCAGCAACTCGGGGAGGGGGGTGCAGGGGGGGTTGCAGCCCGACCGACGCG
CCCACACCCCCTGCTCACCCCCCCACGCACACACCCCGCACGCAGCCTTTGTTCCCCTCGCAGCCCCCCC
CGCACCGCGGGGCACCGCCCCCGGCCGCGCTCCCCTCGCGCACACTGCGGAGCGCACAAAGCCCCGCGCC
GCGCCCGCAGCGCTCACAGCCGCCGGGCAGCGCGGAGCCGCACGCGGCGCTCCCCACGCACACACACACG
CACGCACCCCCCGAGCCGCTCCCCCCGCACAAAGGGCCCTCCCGGAGCCCCTCAAGGCTTTCACGCAGCC
ACAGAAAAGAAACAAGCCGTCATTAAACCAAGCGCTAATTACAGCCCGGAGGAGAAGGGCCGTCCCGCCC
GCTCACCTGTGGGAGTAACGCGGTCAGTCAGAGCCGGGGCGGGCGGCGCGAGGCGGCGGCGGAGCGGGGC
ACGGGGCGAAGGCAGCGCGCAGCGACTCCCGCCCGCCGCGCGCTTCGCTTTTTATAGGGCCGCCGCCGCC
GCCGCCTCGCCATAAAAGGAAACTTTCGGAGCGCGCCGCTCTGATTGGCTGCCGCCGCACCTCTCCGCCT
CGCCCCGCCCCGCCCCTCGCCCCGCCCCGCCCCGCCTGGCGCGCCCCCCCCCCCCCCCCGCCCCCATCGC
TGCACAAAATAATTAAAAAATAAATAAATACAAAATTGGGGGTGGGGAGGGGGGGGAGATGGGGAGAGTG
AAGCAGAACGTGGGGCTCACCTCGACCATGGTAATAGCGATGACTAATACGTAGATGTACTGCCAAGTAG
GAAAGTCCCATAAGGTCATGTACTGGGCATAATGCCAGGCGGGCCATTTACCGTCATTGACGTCAATAGG
GGGCGTACTTGGCATATGATACACTTGATGTACTGCCAAGTGGGCAGTTTACCGTAAATACTCCACCCAT
TGACGTCAATGGAAAGTCCCTATTGGCGTTACTATGGGAACATACGTCATTATTGACGTCAATGGGCGGG
GGTCGTTGGGCGGTCAGCCAGGCGGGCCATTTACCGTAAGTTATGTAACGCGGAACTCCATATATGGGCT
ATGAACTAATGACCCCGTAATTGATTACTATTAATAACTAGTCAATAATCAATGTCGAGCTGATCTACGA
TGTAGTACCTTTAAGACCAATGACTTACAAGGCAGCTGTAGATCTTAGCCACTTTTTAAAAGAAAAGGGG
GGACTGGAAGGGCTAATTCACTCCCAACGAAGACAAGATATCCTTGATCTGTGGATCTACCACACACAAG
GCTACTTCCCTGATTGGCAGAACTACACACCAGGGCCAGGGATCAGATATCCACTGACCTTTGGATGGTG
CTACAAGCTAGTACCAGTTGAGCAAGAGAAGGTAGAAGAAGCCAATGAAGGAGAGAACACCCGCTTGTTA
CACCCTGTGAGCCTGCATGGGATGGATGACCCGGAGAGAGAAGTATTAGAGTGGAGGTTTGACAGCCGCC
TAGCATTTCATCACATGGCCCGAGAGCTGCATCCGGACTGTACTGGGTCTCTCTGGTTAGACCAGATCTG
AGCCTGGGAGCTCTCTGGCTAACTAGGGAACCCACTGCTTAAGCCTCAATAAAGCTTGCCTTGAGTGCTT
CAAGTAGTGTGTGCCCGTCTGTTGTGTGACTCTGGTAACTAGAGATCCCTCAGACCCTTTTAGTCAGTGT
GGAAAATCTCTAGCAGCATGTGAGCAAAAGGCCAGCAAAAGGCCAGGAACCGTAAAAAGGCCGCGTTGCT
GGCGTTTTTCCATAGGCTCCGCCCCCCTGACGAGCATCACAAAAATCGACGCTCAAGTCAGAGGTGGCGA
AACCCGACAGGACTATAAAGATACCAGGCGTTTCCCCCTGGAAGCTCCCTCGTGCGCTCTCCTGTTCCGA
CCCTGCCGCTTACCGGATACCTGTCCGCCTTTCTCCCTTCGGGAAGCGTGGCGCTTTCTCATAGCTCACG
CTGTAGGTATCTCAGTTCGGTGTAGGTCGTTCGCTCCAAGCTGGGCTGTGTGCACGAACCCCCCGTTCAG
CCCGACCGCTGCGCCTTATCCGGTAACTATCGTCTTGAGTCCAACCCGGTAAGACACGACTTATCGCCAC
TGGCAGCAGCCACTGGTAACAGGATTAGCAGAGCGAGGTATGTAGGCGGTGCTACAGAGTTCTTGAAGTG
GTGGCCTAACTACGGCTACACTAGAAGAACAGTATTTGGTATCTGCGCTCTGCTGAAGCCAGTTACCTTC
GGAAAAAGAGTTGGTAGCTCTTGATCCGGCAAACAAACCACCGCTGGTAGCGGTGGTTTTTTTGTTTGCA
AGCAGCAGATTACGCGCAGAAAAAAAGGATCTCAAGAAGATCCTTTGATCTTTTCTACGGGGTCTGACGC
TCAGTGGAACGAAAACTCACGTTAAGGGATTTTGGTCATGAGATTATCAAAAAGGATCTTCACCTAGATC
CTTTTAAATTAAAAATGAAGTTTTAAATCAATCTAAAGTATATATGAGTAAACTTGGTCTGACAGTTACC
AATGCTTAATCAGTGAGGCACCTATCTCAGCGATCTGTCTATTTCGTTCATCCATAGTTGCCTGACTCCC
CGTCGTGTAGATAACTACGATACGGGAGGGCTTACCATCTGGCCCCAGTGCTGCAATGATACCGCGAGAC
CCACGCTCACCGGCTCCAGATTTATCAGCAATAAACCAGCCAGCCGGAAGGGCCGAGCGCAGAAGTGGTC
CTGCAACTTTATCCGCCTCCATCCAGTCTATTAATTGTTGCCGGGAAGCTAGAGTAAGTAGTTCGCCAGT
TAATAGTTTGCGCAACGTTGTTGCCATTGCTACAGGCATCGTGGTGTCACGCTCGTCGTTTGGTATGGCT
TCATTCAGCTCCGGTTCCCAACGATCAAGGCGAGTTACATGATCCCCCATGTTGTGCAAAAAAGCGGTTA
GCTCCTTCGGTCCTCCGATCGTTGTCAGAAGTAAGTTGGCCGCAGTGTTATCACTCATGGTTATGGCAGC
ACTGCATAATTCTCTTACTGTCATGCCATCCGTAAGATGCTTTTCTGTGACTGGTGAGTACTCAACCAAG
TCATTCTGAGAATAGTGTATGCGGCGACCGAGTTGCTCTTGCCCGGCGTCAATACGGGATAATACCGCGC
CACATAGCAGAACTTTAAAAGTGCTCATCATTGGAAAACGTTCTTCGGGGCGAAAACTCTCAAGGATCTT
ACCGCTGTTGAGATCCAGTTCGATGTAACCCACTCGTGCACCCAACTGATCTTCAGCATCTTTTACTTTC
ACCAGCGTTTCTGGGTGAGCAAAAACAGGAAGGCAAAATGCCGCAAAAAAGGGAATAAGGGCGACACGGA
AATGTTGAATACTCATACTCTTCCTTTTTCAATATTATTGAAGCATTTATCAGGGTTATTGTCTCATGAG
CGGATACATATTTGAATGTATTTAGAAAAATAAACAAATAGGGGTTCCGCGCACATTTCCCCGAAAAGTG
CCACCTGACGTCGACGGATCGGGAGATCTCCCGATCCCCTATGGTGCACTCTCAGTACAATCTGCTCTGA
TGCCGCATAGTTAAGCCAGTATCTGCTCCCTGCTTGTGTGTTGGAGGTCGCTGAGTAGTGCGCGAGCAAA
ATTTAAGCTACAACAAGGCAAGGCTTGACCGACAATTGCATGAAGAATCTGCTTAGGGTTAGGCGTTTTG
CGCTGCTTCGCGATGTACGGGCCAGATATACGCGTTGACATTGATTATTGACTAGTTATTAATAGTAATC
AATTACGGGGTCATTAGTTCATAGCCCATATATGGAGTTCCGCGTTACATAACTTACGGTAAATGGCCCG
CCTGGCTGACCGCCCAACGACCCCCGCCCATTGACGTCAATAATGACGTATGTTCCCATAGTAACGCCAA
TAGGGACTTTCCATTGACGTCAATGGGTGGAGTATTTACGGTAAACTGCCCACTTGGCAGTACATCAAGT
GTATCATATGCCAAGTACGCCCCCTATTGACGTCAATGACGGTAAATGGCCCGCCTGGCATTATGCCCAG
TACATGACCTTATGGGACTTTCCTACTTGGCAGTACATCTACGTATTAGTCATCGCTATTACCATGGTGA
TGCGGTTTTGGCAGTACATCAATGGGCGTGGATAGCGGTTTGACTCACGGGGATTTCCAAGTCTCCACCC
CATTGACGTCAATGGGAGTTTGTTTTGGCACCAAAATCAACGGGACTTTCCAAAATGTCGTAACAACTCC
GCCCCATTGACGCAAATGGGCGGTAGGCGTGTACGGTGGGAGGTCTATATAAGCAGCGCGTTTTGCCTGT
ACTGGGTCTCTCTGGTTAGACCAGATCTGAGCCTGGGAGCTCTCTGGCTAACTAGGGAACCCACTGCTTA
AGCCTCAATAAAGCTTGCCTTGAGTGCTTCAAGTAGTGTGTGCCCGTCTGTTGTGTGACTCTGGTAACTA
GAGATCCCTCAGACCCTTTTAGTCAGTGTGGAAAATCTCTAGCAGTGGCGCCCGAACAGGGACTTGAAAG
CGAAAGGGAAACCAGAGGAGCTCTCTCGACGCAGGACTCGGCTTGCTGAAGCGCGCACGGCAAGAGGCGA
GGGGCGGCGACTGGTGAGTACGCCAAAAATTTTGACTAGCGGAGGCTAGAAGGAGAGAGATGGGTGCGAG
AGCGTCAGTATTAAGCGGGGGAGAATTAGATCGCGATGGGAAAAAATTCGGTTAAGGCCAGGGGGAAAGA
AAAAATATAAATTAAAACATATAGTATGGGCAAGCAGGGAGCTAGAACGATTCGCAGTTAATCCTGGCCT
GTTAGAAACATCAGAAGGCTGTAGACAAATACTGGGACAGCTACAACCATCCCTTCAGACAGGATCAGAA
GAACTTAGATCATTATATAATACAGTAGCAACCCTCTATTGTGTGCATCAAAGGATAGAGATAAAAGACA
CCAAGGAAGCTTTAGACAAGATAGAGGAAGAGCAAAACAAAAGTAAGACCACCGCACAGCAAGCGGCCGG
CCGCTGATCTTCAGACCTGGAGGAGGAGATATGAGGGACAATTGGAGAAGTGAATTATATAAATATAAAG
TAGTAAAAATTGAACCATTAGGAGTAGCACCCACCAAGGCAAAGAGAAGAGTGGTGCAGAGAGAAAAAAG
AGCAGTGGGAATAGGAGCTTTGTTCCTTGGGTTCTTGGGAGCAGCAGGAAGCACTATGGGCGCAGCGTCA
ATGACGCTGACGGTACAGGCCAGA
